>Addgene plasmid #99278 | hEF1α-H2B-mVenus-IRES-mCherry PGK-Puromycin | addgene full sequence | sequence record 262659 | Addgene NGS Result
AAGTGATGTCGTGTACTGGCTCCGCCTTTTTCCCGAGGGTGGGGGAGAACCGTATATAAGTGCAGTAGTC
GCCGTGAACGTTCTTTTTCGCAACGGGTTTGCCGCCAGAACACAGGTAAGTGCCGTGTGTGGTTCCCGCG
GGCCTGGCCTCTTTACGGGTTATGGCCCTTGCGTGCCTTGAATTACTTCCACCTGGCTCCAGTACGTGAT
TCTTGATCCCGAGCTGGAGCCAGGGGCGGGCCTTGCGCTTTAGGAGCCCCTTCGCCTCGTGCTTGAGTTG
AGGCCTGGCCTGGGCGCTGGGGCCGCCGCGTGCGAATCTGGTGGCACCTTCGCGCCTGTCTCGCTGCTTT
CGATAAGTCTCTAGCCATTTAAAATTTTTGATGACGTGCTGCGACGCTTTTTTTCTGGCAAGATAGTCTT
GTAAATGCGGGCCAGGATCTGCACACTGGTATTTCGGTTTTTGGGCCCGCGGCCGGCGACGGGGCCCGTG
CGTCCCAGCGCACATGTTCGGCGAGGCGGGGCCTGCGAGCGCGGCCACCGAGAATCGGACGGGGGTAGTC
TCAAGCTGGCCGGCCTGCTCTGGTGCCTGGCCTCGCGCCGCCGTGTATCGCCCCGCCCTGGGCGGCAAGG
CTGGCCCGGTCGGCACCAGTTGCGTGAGCGGAAAGATGGCCGCTTCCCGGCCCTGCTCCAGGGGGCTCAA
AATGGAGGACGCGGCGCTCGGGAGAGCGGGCGGGTGAGTCACCCACACAAAGGAAAAGGGCCTTTCCGTC
CTCAGCCGTCGCTTCATGTGACTCCACGGAGTACCGGGCGCCGTCCAGGCACCTCGATTAGTTCTGGAGC
TTTTGGAGTACGTCGTCTTTAGGTTGGGGGGAGGGGTTTTATGCGATGGAGTTTCCCCACACTGAGTGGG
TGGAGACTGAAGTTAGGCCAGCTTGGCACTTGATGTAATTCTCCTTGGAATTTGGCCTTTTTGAGTTTGG
ATCTTGGTTCATTCTCAAGCCTCAGACAGTGGTTCAAAGTTTTTTTCTTCCATTTCAGGTGTCGTGAACA
CCTGCGAACGGGGTGAGACGACACCCAAGCTGTCTAGAGCCGCCACCATGCCCGAGCCTGCGAAGTCAGC
CCCAGCACCTAAGAAGGGAAGTAAGAAGGCCGTCACCAAAGCGCAGAAGAAGGGAGGGAAGAAG
[291 nt withheld, positions 1185-1475]
GACCCCGTCTGCGAGCACCCGGGAATCTGTGGGTCGACCATGGTGTCGAAGGGAGAGGAGCTGTTCACCG
GGGTGGTGCCGATTCTGGTGGAACTTGATGGCGACGTCAATGGACACAAGTTCTCAGTGTCCGGGGAGGG
AGAAGGAGATGCTACCTATGGGAAGCTGACTCTGAAGCTCATCTGCACAACGGGAAAGCTGCCGGTGCCG
TGGCCTACTCTGGTCACCACCTTGGGTTACGGCCTTCAATGCTTCGCGCGGTACCCAGACCACATGAAGC
AACATGACTTCTTTAAGTCCGCCATGCCCGAAGGATACGTGCAGGAAAGAACTATCTTCTTCAAGGATGA
CGGAAACTACAAGACCAGGGCTGAAGTGAAATTCGAGGGAGACACTCTCGTGAACCGGATCGAACTGAAG
GGGATCGACTTTAAGGAAGATGGCAACATTCTGGGGCACAAGCTGGAATACAATTACAACTCGCATAACG
TCTACATCACCGCGGACAAGCAGAAGAACGGGATCAAGGCCAACTTCAAGATTAGGCACAACATCGAGGA
CGGCGGAGTGCAGTTGGCCGATCACTACCAGCAGAATACCCCAATCGGAGATGGCCCCGTGTTGCTCCCT
GACAACCATTACCTGTCGTATCAGTCCAAGCTGTCCAAGGACCCCAACGAGAAGCGGGACCACATGGTGC
TCCTGGAGTTCGTGACCGCCGCCGGCATCACCCTGGGCATGGACGAGCTTTACAAATGAGAATTCCCCCC
CCCCTAACGTTACTGGCCGAAGCCGCTTGGAATAAGGCCGGTGTGCGTTTGTCTATATGTTATTTTCCAC
CATATTGCCGTCTTTTGGCAATGTGAGGGCCCGGAAACCTGGCCCTGTCTTCTTGACGAGCATTCCTAGG
GGTCTTTCCCCTCTCGCCAAAGGAATGCAAGGTCTGTTGAATGTCGTGAAGGAAGCAGTTCCTCTGGAAG
CTTCTTGAAGACAAACAACGTCTGTAGCGACCCTTTGCAGGCAGCGGAACCCCCCACCTGGCGACAGGTG
CCTCTGCGGCCAAAAGCCACGTGTATAAGATACACCTGCAAAGGCGGCACAACCCCAGTGCCACGTTGTG
AGTTGGATAGTTGTGGAAAGAGTCAAATGGCTCTCCTCAAGCGTATTCAACAAGGGGCTGAAGGATGCCC
AGAAGGTACCCCATTGTATGGGATCTGATCTGGGGCCTCGGTACACATGCTTTACATGTGTTTAGTCGAG
GTTAAAAAACGTCTAGGCCCCCCGAACCACGGGGACGTGGTTTTCCTTTGAAAAACACGATGATAATATG
CTAGCGGCCACAACCATGGTGTCAAAGGGGGAGGAGGATAATATGGCGATTATCAAGGAGTTTATGAGGT
TCAAAGTGCACATGGAAGGCAGCGTGAACGGCCACGAGTTCGAAATCGAAGGAGAAGGGGAGGGTCGGCC
TTATGAGGGGACCCAGACTGCTAAGCTCAAGGTCACCAAGGGCGGCCCCCTGCCGTTTGCCTGGGACATC
CTGTCCCCCCAATTCATGTACGGTTCCAAGGCCTACGTGAAGCACCCAGCAGATATTCCTGACTACCTGA
AGCTCTCGTTCCCGGAAGGATTCAAATGGGAGAGAGTGATGAACTTCGAAGATGGAGGCGTCGTGACAGT
GACCCAGGACAGCAGCCTGCAGGACGGGGAGTTCATCTACAAAGTCAAGTTGCGGGGGACCAACTTCCCG
TCCGACGGCCCCGTGATGCAAAAGAAAACTATGGGATGGGAGGCCTCGTCCGAACGGATGTACCCGGAGG
ACGGAGCCCTGAAGGGAGAAATCAAGCAGCGCCTGAAGCTGAAGGACGGAGGTCATTACGACGCCGAAGT
CAAGACGACTTACAAGGCTAAGAAGCCCGTGCAGCTTCCTGGAGCGTACAACGTGAACATCAAGCTGGAT
ATTACCTCCCACAACGAAGATTACACCATCGTGGAGCAGTACGAAAGAGCCGAGGGACGCCATTCCACCG
GCGGAATGGACGAACTCTACAAATAGGGATCCCGTCTCTAAAACTGTTCTCATCACATCATATCAAGGTT
ATATACCATCAATATTGCCACAGATGTTACTTAGCCTTTTAATATTTCTCTAATTTAGTGTATATGCAAT
GATAGTTCTCTGATTTCTGAGATTGAGTTTCTCATGTGTAATGATTATTTAGAGTTTCTCTTTCATCTGT
TCAAATTTTTGTCTAGTTTTATTTTTTACTGATTTGTAAGACTTCTTTTTATAATCTGCATATTACAATT
CTCTTTACTGGGGTGTTGCAAATATTTTCTGTCATTCTATGGCCTGACTTTTCTTAATGGTTTTTTAATT
TTAAAAATAAGTCTTAATATTCATGCAATCTAATTAACAATCTTTTCTTTGTGGTTAGGACTTTGAGTCA
TAAGAAATTTTTCTCTACACTGAAGTCATGATGGCATGCTTCTATATTATTTTCTAAAAGATTTAAAGTT
TTGCCTTCTCCATTTAGACTTATAATTCACTGGAATTTTTTTGTGTGTATGGTATGACATATGGGTTCCC
TTTTATTTTTTACATATAAATATATTTCCCTGTTTTTCTAAAAAAGAAAAAGATCATCATTTTCCCATTG
TAAAATGCCATATTTTTTTCATAGGTCACTTACATATATCAATGGGTCTGTTTCTGAGCTCTACTCTATT
TTATCAGCCTCACTGTCTATCCCCACACATCTCATGCTTTGCTCTAAATCTTGATATTTAGTGGAACATT
CTTTCCCATTTTGTTCTACAAGAATATTTTTGTTATTGTCTTTGGGCTTTCTATATACATTTTGAAATGA
GGTTGACAAGTTAGCGTGACGTCAATTCCCGATAATCAACCTCTGGATTACAAAATTTGTGAAAGATTGA
CTGGTATTCTTAACTATGTTGCTCCTTTTACGCTATGTGGATACGCTGCTTTAATGCCTTTGTATCATGC
TATTGCTTCCCGTATGGCTTTCATTTTCTCCTCCTTGTATAAATCCTGGTTGCTGTCTCTTTATGAGGAG
TTGTGGCCCGTTGTCAGGCAACGTGGCGTGGTGTGCACTGTGTTTGCTGACGCAACCCCCACTGGTTGGG
GCATTGCCACCACCTGTCAGCTCCTTTCCGGGACTTTCGCTTTCCCCCTCCCTATTGCCACGGCGGAACT
CATCGCCGCCTGCCTTGCCCGCTGCTGGACAGGGGCTCGGCTGTTGGGCACTGACAATTCCGTGGTGTTG
TCGGGGAAATCATCGTCCTTTCCTTGGCTGCTCGCCTGTGTTGCCACCTGGATTCTGCGCGGGACGTCCT
TCTGCTACGTCCCTTCGGCCCTCAATCCAGCGGACCTTCCTTCCCGCGGCCTGCTGCCGGCTCTGCGGCC
TCTTCCGCCTCTTCGCCTTCGCCCTCAGACGAGTCGGATCTCCCTTTGGGCCGCCTCCCCGCATCGGGAA
TTGCGCACGCAGTGGTACCTTTAAGACCAATGACTTACAAGGCAGCTGTAGATCTTAGCCACTTTTTAAA
AGAAAAGGGGGGACTGGAAGGGCTAATTCACTCCCAACGAAGACAAGATCTGCTTTTTGCTTGTACTGGG
TCTCTCTGGTTAGACCAGATCTGAGCCTGGGAGCTCTCTGGCTAACTAGGGAACCCACTGCTTAAGCCTC
AATAAAGCTTGCCTTGAGTGCTTCAAGTAGTGTGTGCCCGTCTGTTGTGTGACTCTGGTAACTAGAGATC
CCTCAGACCCTTTTAGTCAGTGTGGAAAATCTCTAGCATCAGAATTGGTTAATTGGTTGTAACACTGACC
CCTATTTGTTTATTTTTCTAAATACATTCAAATATGTATCCGCTCATGAGACAATAACCCTGATAAATGC
TTCAATAATATTGAAAAAGGAAGAATATGAGCCATATTCAACGGGAAACGTCGAGGCCGCGATTAAATTC
CAACATGGATGCTGATTTATATGGGTATAAATGGGCTCGCGATAATGTCGGGCAATCAGGTGCGACAATC
TATCGCTTGTATGGGAAGCCCGATGCGCCAGAGTTGTTTCTGAAACATGGCAAAGGTAGCGTTGCCAATG
ATGTTACAGATGAGATGGTCAGACTAAACTGGCTGACGGAATTTATGCCACTTCCGACCATCAAGCATTT
TATCCGTACTCCTGATGATGCATGGTTACTCACCACTGCGATCCCCGGAAAAACAGCGTTCCAGGTATTA
GAAGAATATCCTGATTCAGGTGAAAATATTGTTGATGCGCTGGCAGTGTTCCTGCGCCGGTTGCACTCGA
TTCCTGTTTGTAATTGTCCTTTTAACAGCGATCGCGTATTTCGCCTCGCTCAGGCGCAATCACGAATGAA
TAACGGTTTGGTTGATGCGAGTGATTTTGATGACGAGCGTAATGGCTGGCCTGTTGAACAAGTCTGGAAA
GAAATGCATAAACTTTTGCCATTCTCACCGGATTCAGTCGTCACTCATGGTGATTTCTCACTTGATAACC
TTATTTTTGACGAGGGGAAATTAATAGGTTGTATTGATGTTGGACGAGTCGGAATCGCAGACCGATACCA
GGATCTTGCCATCCTATGGAACTGCCTCGGTGAGTTTTCTCCTTCATTACAGAAACGGCTTTTTCAAAAA
TATGGTATTGATAATCCTGATATGAATAAATTGCAGTTTCATTTGATGCTCGATGAGTTTTTCTAACTCA
TGACCAAAATCCCTTAACGTGAGTTACGCGCGCGTCGTTCCACTGAGCGTCAGACCCCGTAGAAAAGATC
AAAGGATCTTCTTGAGATCCTTTTTTTCTGCGCGTAATCTGCTGCTTGCAAACAAAAAAACCACCGCTAC
CAGCGGTGGTTTGTTTGCCGGATCAAGAGCTACCAACTCTTTTTCCGAAGGTAACTGGCTTCAGCAGAGC
GCAGATACCAAATACTGTTCTTCTAGTGTAGCCGTAGTTAGCCCACCACTTCAAGAACTCTGTAGCACCG
CCTACATACCTCGCTCTGCTAATCCTGTTACCAGTGGCTGCTGCCAGTGGCGATAAGTCGTGTCTTACCG
GGTTGGACTCAAGACGATAGTTACCGGATAAGGCGCAGCGGTCGGGCTGAACGGGGGGTTCGTGCACACA
GCCCAGCTTGGAGCGAACGACCTACACCGAACTGAGATACCTACAGCGTGAGCTATGAGAAAGCGCCACG
CTTCCCGAAGGGAGAAAGGCGGACAGGTATCCGGTAAGCGGCAGGGTCGGAACAGGAGAGCGCACGAGGG
AGCTTCCAGGGGGAAACGCCTGGTATCTTTATAGTCCTGTCGGGTTTCGCCACCTCTGACTTGAGCGTCG
ATTTTTGTGATGCTCGTCAGGGGGGCGGAGCCTATGGAAAAACGCCAGCAACGCGGCCTTTTTACGGTTC
CTGGCCTTTTGCTGGCCTTTTGCTCACATGTTCTTTCCTGCGTTATCCCCTGATTCTGTGGATAACCGTA
TTACCGCCTTTGAGTGAGCTGATACCGCTCAGCTTAATGTAGTCTTATGCAATACTCTTGTAGTCTTGCA
ACATGGTAACGATGAGTTAGCAACATGCCTTACAAGGAGAGAAAAAGCACCGTGCATGCCGATTGGTGGA
AGTAAGGTGGTACGATCGTGCCTTATTAGGAAGGCAACAGACGGGTCTGACATGGATTGGACGAACCACT
GAATTGCCGCATTGCAGAGATATTGTATTTAAGTGCCTAGCTCGATACATAAACGGGTCTCTCTGGTTAG
ACCAGATCTGAGCCTGGGAGCTCTCTGGCTAACTAGGGAACCCACTGCTTAAGCCTCAATAAAGCTTGCC
TTGAGTGCTTCAAGTAGTGTGTGCCCGTCTGTTGTGTGACTCTGGTAACTAGAGATCCCTCAGACCCTTT
TAGTCAGTGTGGAAAATCTCTAGCAGTGGCGCCCGAACAGGGACTTGAAAGCGAAAGGGAAACCAGAGGA
GCTCTCTCGACGCAGGACTCGGCTTGCTGAAGCGCGCACGGCAAGAGGCGAGGGGCGGCGACTGGTGAGT
ACGCCAAAAATTTTGACTAGCGGAGGCTAGAAGGAGAGAGATGGGTGCGAGAGCGTCAGTATTAAGCGGG
GGAGAATTAGATCGCGATGGGAAAAAATTCGGTTAAGGCCAGGGGGAAAGAAAAAATATAAATTAAAACA
TATAGTATGGGCAAGCAGGGAGCTAGAACGATTCGCAGTTAATCCTGGCCTGTTAGAAACATCAGAAGGC
TGTAGACAAATACTGGGACAGCTACAACCATCCCTTCAGACAGGATCAGAAGAACTTAGATCATTATATA
ATACAGTAGCAACCCTCTATTGTGTGCATCAAAGGATAGAGATAAAAGACACCAAGGAAGCTTTAGACAA
GATAGAGGAACAGCAAAACAAAAGTAAGACCACCGCACAGCAAGCGGCCGCTGATCTTCAGACCTGGAGG
AGGAGATATGAGGGACAATTGGAGAAGTGAATTATATAAATATAAAGTAGTAAAAATTGAACCATTAGGA
GTAGCACCCACCAAGGCAAAGAGAAGAGTGGTGCAGAGAGAAAAAAGAGCAGTGGGAATAGGAGCTTTGT
TCCTTGGGTTCTTGGGAGCAGCAGGAAGCACTATGGGCGCAGCGTCAATGACGCTGACGGTACAGGCCAG
ACAATTATTGTCTGGTATAGTGCAGCAGCAGAACAATTTGCTGAGGGCTATTGAGGCGCAACAGCATCTG
TTGCAACTCACAGTCTGGGGCATCAAGCAGCTCCAGGCAAGAATCCTGGCTGTGGAAAGATACCTAAAGG
ATCAACAGCTCCTGGGGATTTGGGGTTGCTCTGGAAAACTCATTTGCACCACTGCTGTGCCTTGGAATGC
TAGTTGGAGTAATAAATCTCTGGAACAGATTTGGAATCACACGACCTGGATGGAGTGGGACAGAGAAATT
AACAATTACACAAGCTTAATACACTCCTTAATTGAAGAATCGCAAAACCAGCAAGAAAAGAATGAACAAG
AATTATTGGAATTAGATAAATGGGCAAGTTTGTGGAATTGGTTTAACATAACAAATTGGCTGTGGTATAT
AAAATTATTCATAATGATAGTAGGAGGCTTGGTAGGTTTAAGAATAGTTTTTGCTGTACTTTCTATAGTG
AATAGAGTTAGGCAGGGATATTCACCATTATCGTTTCAGACCCACCTCCCAACCCCGAGGGGACCCGACA
GGCCCGAAGGAATAGAAGAAGAAGGTGGAGAGAGAGACAGAGACAGATCCATTCGATTAGTGAACGGATC
TCGACGGTATCGGTTAACTTTTAAAAGAAAAGGGGGGATTGGGGGGTACAGTGCAGGGGAAAGAATAGTA
GACATAATAGCAACAGACATACAAACTAAAGAATTACAAAAACAAATTACAAAAATTCAAAATTTTATCG
ATCACGAGACTAGCCTCGAGATCCCGAACCCCGCGTTTATGAACAAACGACCCAACACCCGTGCGTTTTA
TTCTGTCTTTTTATTGCCGTCATAGCGCGGGTTCCTTCCGGTATTGTCTCCTTCCGTGTTTCAGTTAGCC
TCCCCCATCTCCCGGTCGAGAAGCTTACGCGTGAATTTCGACGCGGCCGCTCAGGCACCGGGCTTGCGGG
TCATGCACCAGGTGCGCGGTCCTTCGGGCACCTCGACGTCGGCGGTGACGGTGAAGCCGAGCCGCTCGTA
GAAGGGGAGGTTGCGGGGCGCGGATGTCTCCAGGAAGGCGGGCACCCCGGCGCGCTCGGCCGCCTCCACT
CCGGGGAGCACGACGGCGCTGCCCAGACCCTTGCCCTGGTGGTCGGGCGACACGCCGACGGTGGCCAGGA
ACCACGCGGGCTCCTTGGGCCGGTGCGGCGCCAGGAGGCCTTCCATCTGTTGCTGCGCGGCCAGCCGGGA
ACCGCTCAACTCGGCCATGCGCGGGCCGATCTCGGCGAACACCGCCCCCGCTTCGACGCTCTCCGGCGTG
GTCCAGACCGCCACCGCGGCGCCGTCGTCCGCGACCCACACCTTGCCGATGTCGAGCCCGACGCGCGTGA
GGAAGAGTTCTTGCAGCTCGGTGACCCGCTCGATGTGGCGGTCCGGATCGACGGTGTGGCGCGTGGCGGG
GTAGTCGGCGAACGCGGCGGCGAGGGTGCGTACGGCCCTGGGGACGTCGTCGCGGGTGGCGAGGCGCACC
GTGGGCTTGTACTCGGTCATTGTGGCGGCGACGAAAGGCCCGGAGATGAGGAAGAGGAGAACAGCGCGGC
AGACGTGCGCTTTTGAAGCGTGCAGAATGCCGGGCCTCCGGAGGACCTTCGGGCGCCCGCCCCGCCCCTG
AGCCCGCCCCTGAGCCCGCCCCCGGACCCACCCCTTCCCAGCCTCTGAGCCCAGAAAGCGAAGGAGCAAA
GCTGCTATTGGCCGCTGCCCCAAAGGCCTACCCGCTTCCATTGCTCAGCGGTGCTGTCCATCTGCACGAG
ACTAGTGAGTCGTGCTACTTCCATTTGTCACGTCCTGCACGACGCGAGCTGCGGGGCGGGGGGGAACTTC
CTGACTAGGGGAGGAGTAGAAGGTGGCGCGAAGGGGCCACCAAAGAACGGAGCCGGTTGGCGCCTACCGG
TGGATGTGGAATGTGTGCGAGGCCAGAGGCCACTTGTGTAGCGCCAAGTGCCCAGCGGGGCTGCTAAAGC
GCATGCTCCAGACTGCCTTGGGAAAAGCGCCTCCCCTACCCGGTAGAGAAACTTGATCTGTCGCCGCAAT
TCAAGCTTCGTGAGGCTCCGGTGCCCGTCAGTGGGCAGAGCGCACATCGCCCACAGTCCCCGAGAAGTTG
GGGGGAGGCTCTGGCTGCAGGTAATTGAACCGGTGCCTAGAGAAGGTGGCGCGGGGTAAACTGGGA
Features (pLannotate 1.2.2; 21 found; start..end, strand, type, name):
   1098..1475    +  CDS            H2BC12 (sequence partly withheld): H2B1K_HUMAN - Also known as H2BFT Experimental evidence at protein level: Swiss-Prot protein existence level 1. Has broad antibacterial activity. May contribute to the formation of the functional antimicrobial barrier of the colonic epithelium, and to the bactericidal activity of amniotic fluid. From Homo sapiens (Human).
   1515..2231    +  CDS            mVenus: mVenus is a basic (constitutively fluorescent) yellow fluorescent protein published in 2006, derived from Aequorea victoria. It is reported to be a rapidly-maturing monomer with moderate acid sensitivity.
   2239..2801    +  misc_feature   IRES: internal ribosome entry site (IRES) of the encephalomyocarditis virus (EMCV)
   2821..3528    +  CDS            mCherry: mCherry is a basic (constitutively fluorescent) red fluorescent protein published in 2004, derived from Discosoma sp.. It is reported to be a very rapidly-maturing monomer with low acid sensitivity.
   4379..4967    +  misc_feature   WPRE: woodchuck hepatitis virus posttranscriptional regulatory element
   4990..5058    +  CDS            nef (fragment): NEF_HV1Z2 - Experimental evidence at protein level: Swiss-Prot protein existence level 1. Extracellular Nef protein targets CD4(+) T-lymphocytes for apoptosis by interacting with CXCR4 surface receptors. From Human immunodeficiency virus type 1 group M subtype D (isolate Z2/CDC-Z34) (HIV-1).
   5060..5293    +  LTR            3' LTR (ΔU3): self-inactivating 3' long terminal repeat (LTR) from HIV-1
   5323..5419    +  promoter       AmpR promoter (fragment): bla
   5422..6231    +  CDS            KanR: aminoglycoside phosphotransferase; aph(3')-Ia; confers resistance to kanamycin in bacteria or G418 (Geneticin®) in eukaryotes
   6317..6905    +  rep_origin     ori: high-copy-number ColE1/pMB1/pBR322/pUC origin of replication
   7043..7269    +  promoter       RSV promoter: Rous sarcoma virus enhancer/promoter
   7270..7450    +  LTR            5' LTR (truncated): truncated 5' long terminal repeat (LTR) from HIV-1
   7497..7622    +  misc_feature   HIV-1 Ψ: packaging signal of human immunodeficiency virus type 1
   7606..7969    +  CDS            HIV-1 gag (fragment): gag protein from human immunodeficiency virus 1; gag
   8115..8348    +  misc_feature   RRE: The Rev response element (RRE) of HIV-1 allows for Rev-dependent mRNA export from the nucleus to the cytoplasm.
   8725..8825    +  CDS            Rev (fragment): human immunodeficiency virus 1 (HIV-1) Rev protein; rev; enhances nuclear export of unspliced and incompletely spliced viral mRNAs
   8844..8961    +  misc_feature   cPPT/CTS: central polypurine tract and central termination sequence of HIV-1
   9006..9054    -  polyA_signal   HSV TK poly(A) signal: herpes simplex virus thymidine kinase polyadenylation signal (Cole and Stacy, 1985)
   9156..9755    -  CDS            PuroR (fragment): puromycin N-acetyltransferase; pac from Streptomyces; confers resistance to puromycin
   9767..10266   -  promoter       PGK promoter: mouse phosphoglycerate kinase 1 promoter
  10309..1047    +  promoter       EF-1α promoter (across the origin): strong constitutive promoter for human elongation factor EF-1α
