[The description below was written by a language model from this plasmid's Addgene catalogue record and pLannotate feature annotations shown in this document.]
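Description:
hEF1α-H2B-mVenus-IRES-mCherry PGK-Puromycin is a lentiviral transfer plasmid of about 10.4 kb, built on a synthesized DNA 2.0 backbone. It was derived from a related H2B-mVenus-IRES-mPlum construct by excising mPlum and ligating in mCherry. It is propagated in bacteria through a high-copy ColE1/pUC-type origin with kanamycin selection (aph(3')-Ia behind a fragment of the bla promoter). The viral framework has a third-generation, self-inactivating layout. An RSV promoter drives a truncated HIV-1 5' LTR, followed by the Ψ packaging signal with a gag fragment, the RRE for Rev-dependent export of genomic RNA, and the cPPT/CTS. A WPRE, which enhances transcript expression, and a ΔU3 3' LTR close the genome.

Between the cPPT and the WPRE sit two divergently oriented expression units. The human EF-1α promoter drives a bicistronic transcript. The first cistron encodes human histone H2B fused to mVenus, which attaches the yellow fluorophore to chromatin and so marks nuclei. An EMCV IRES then permits cap-independent translation of untargeted mCherry, which the record describes as visualized in the cytoplasm. On the opposite strand, the mouse PGK promoter drives puromycin N-acetyltransferase, terminated by an HSV TK polyadenylation signal, allowing selection of transduced cells. The catalogue lists mouse as the species for this insert, which fits the promoter; the resistance gene itself is annotated as coming from Streptomyces.

The construct serves as a constitutive dual-colour reporter for stably labelling mammalian cells. Nuclei and cell bodies can be distinguished in live imaging, and the associated publication concerns co-cultures of human iPS-derived endothelial cells and mesenchymal stem cells in hydrogels.
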