Addgene plasmid #99278: hEF1α-H2B-mVenus-IRES-mCherry PGK-Puromycin
Purpose: Dual fluorescent reporter - constitutive expression of mVenus (515/528) localized in the nucleus, mCherry (587/610) untargeted and visualized in the cytoplasm, and Puromycin resistance
Depositing lab: Jordan Miller. Depositing organization: Rice University. Publication: Tubulogenesis of co-cultured human iPS-derived endothelial cells and human mesenchymal stem cells in fibrin and gelatin methacrylate gels. Calderon GA, Thai P, Hsu CW, Grigoryan B, Gibson SM, Dickinson ME, Miller JS. Biomater Sci. 2017 Jun 29. doi: 10.1039/c7bm00223h. PubMed 28661522.
Backbone
  Vector backbone: MillerLab H2B-mVenus-IRES-mPlum, DNA 2.0 Order #62961, Gene 179575
  Backbone manufacturer: DNA 2.0
  Modifications to backbone: cut out mPlum using NheI and BamHI, and ligate in mCherry
  Vector type: Lentiviral
  Selectable markers: Puromycin
Growth in bacteria
  Bacterial resistance: Kanamycin, 50 μg/mL
  Growth temperature: 37°C
  Growth strain: NEB Stable
  Copy number: Unknown
Gene/Insert 1
  Gene/Insert name: H2B-mVenus-IRES-mCherry
  Species: H. sapiens (human)
  Insert size (bp): 2434
  Promoter: EF1 alpha-human
  Tag / fusion protein: mVenus (N terminal on insert); H2B (N terminal on insert); mCherry (N terminal on insert); IRES (N terminal on insert)
  Cloning method: Unknown
  Sequencing primers: 5′ not sure; 3′ not sure
Gene/Insert 2
  Gene/Insert name: Puro (alt name: Puromycin)
  Species: M. musculus (mouse)
  Insert size (bp): 600
  Promoter: PGK-mouse
  Tag / fusion protein: PGK (N terminal on backbone)
  Cloning method: Unknown
  Sequencing primers: 5′ not sure
Resource information
  A portion of this plasmid was derived from a plasmid made by: H2B-Venus sequence from Anna-Katerina Hadjantonakis: Addgene plasmid # 60141 (https://www.addgene.org/browse/sequence/60141/) Nowotschin, S., Xenopoulos, P., Schrode, N., & Hadjantonakis, A.-K. (2013). A bright single-cell resolution live imaging reporter of Notch signaling in the mouse. BMC Developmental Biology, 13, 15. doi:10.1186/1471-213X-13-15
Terms and licenses: Academic/Nonprofit Terms; Industry Terms: Not Available to Industry
How to cite: hEF1α-H2B-mVenus-IRES-mCherry PGK-Puromycin was a gift from Jordan Miller (Addgene plasmid # 99278 ; http://n2t.net/addgene:99278 ; RRID:Addgene_99278)
